Addgene plasmid #16327: xfz3/pCS2+
Depositing lab: Peter Klein. Depositing organization: University of Pennsylvania. Publication: A role for frizzled 3 in neural crest development. Deardorff MA, Tan C, Saint-Jeannet JP, Klein PS. Development. 2001 Oct . 128(19):3655-63. PubMed 11585792.
Backbone
  Vector backbone: pCS2+
  Backbone size w/o insert (bp): 4095
  Vector type: Vertebrate expression
Growth in bacteria
  Bacterial resistance: Ampicillin, 100 μg/mL
  Growth temperature: 37°C
  Growth strain: DH5alpha
  Copy number: High Copy
Gene/Insert
  Gene/Insert name: frizzled-3 (alt names: fz3; xfz3; Xfz3/pCS2(III))
  Species: X. laevis (frog)
  Insert size (bp): 1900
  GenBank ID: AJ001754
  Entrez Gene: fzd3.L (a.k.a. XELAEV_18028255mg, frizzled3, frz-3, frz3, fz3, fzd3)
  Cloning method: Restriction Enzyme; 5′ cloning site EcoRI (not destroyed); 3′ cloning site SpeI (not destroyed)
  Sequencing primers: 5′ SP6; 3′ T3
Terms and licenses: Academic/Nonprofit Terms; Industry Terms: Not Available to Industry
Depositor comments: Removed 5'UTR from xfz3. For sense transcripts, cut with NotI and transcribe with SP6.
How to cite: xfz3/pCS2+ was a gift from Peter Klein (Addgene plasmid # 16327 ; http://n2t.net/addgene:16327 ; RRID:Addgene_16327)
