[The description below was written by a language model from this plasmid's Addgene catalogue record.]
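Description:
xfz3/pCS2+ is a vertebrate expression plasmid carrying the Xenopus laevis frizzled-3 (fzd3.L, also called Xfz3) coding region in the pCS2+ backbone. The backbone is about 4.1 kb and the insert about 1.9 kb, cloned by restriction digestion between EcoRI at the 5′ end and SpeI at the 3′ end, with both sites preserved. The depositor notes that the native 5′ untranslated region of xfz3 was removed. The plasmid is maintained in E. coli as a high-copy construct under ampicillin selection.

No feature table accompanies the record, so the regulatory elements are not itemised. pCS2+ is generally known as a dual-purpose vector in which a strong CMV-derived promoter and an SV40 polyadenylation signal allow expression in vertebrate cells or embryos, while flanking phage promoters permit in vitro transcription. The record is consistent with this: SP6 and T3 are listed as the 5′ and 3′ sequencing primer sites, and the depositor indicates that sense transcripts are produced by linearising with NotI and transcribing with SP6 polymerase. The resulting synthetic mRNA encodes Frizzled-3, a seven-pass transmembrane receptor of the Wnt signalling pathway. No epitope tag, reporter or fusion partner is recorded.

The associated publication concerns a role for frizzled-3 in neural crest development, so the construct is best understood as a tool for gain-of-function studies of this receptor, most plausibly by synthesising mRNA for delivery into Xenopus embryos, although direct plasmid-driven expression in vertebrate cells is also compatible with the vector type.
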