>Addgene plasmid #16327 | xfz3/pCS2+ | addgene partial sequence | sequence record 22792 | 16327 with SP6
GGATCCATCGATTCGAATTCGCATTTATCATGGCTGCCTATTTAATTTCCTTCATCTGGGTATCTGTGAT
ACTGGCCCAGAAAAGCATGGGGCACAGTCTGTTCGCCTGTGAACCAATTACACTAAGGATGTGTCAGGAC
CTTCCTTATAATTCCACCTTCATGCCGAACCTTCTGAATCATTATGACCAGCAAACTGCGGCGTTAGCAA
TGGAGCCTTTCCACCCCATGGTGAACCTGGAATGTTCTCGAGATTTACGCCCGTTCCTGTGTGCTCTTTA
TGCACCCGTGTGCATGGAATACGGACGCGTGACACTGCCCTGTCGCAAGTTATGTCAGAGAGCCTATAAT
GAATGCTTCAAACTTATGGAGATGTTTGGCGTGCCGTGGCCGGAAGAGATGGAATGTAGCCGCTTTCCGG
ACTGTGATGAGCCATATCCCCGAATAGTGGACATCAGCCTGTCTGGAGAACCATCCGAAGAAACCCCTTT
AGCAGTGCAAAGAGACTATGGCTTCTGGTGCCCCAGGGAACTCAAAATTGACCCTGATTTAGGCTACTCC
TTTCTGGGAGTACGAGACTGTTCTCCACCCTGCCCGCACATGTACTTCCGTAGAGAAGAGCTCTCCTTTG
CCAGATACTTCATTGGAGTCATTTCCATAGTTTGCCTCTCTGCCACATTATTTACTTTCCTGACGTTTCT
TATCGATGTCACAAGATTCCGTTACCCAGAGCGGCCGATCATATTCTATGCTGTCTGTTACATGATGGTG
TCCTNGANTTTCTTTATGGGGTTTTACTAGAAAACAAGTGGCATGCATGGGNACCACCGTAGGTCCCGAC
ATG
